Addgene plasmid #234219: pAIP4_2RH3
Purpose: Heterologous protein expression of protein virC2 in Escherichia coli
Depositing lab: Christopher Bahl. Depositing organization: AI Proteins. Publication: Facile, high-throughput protein purification enabled by high-efficiency protease elution. Cárcamo Noriega EN, Truebridge IS, Teets FD 3rd, Bowman JW 3rd, Rodriguez N, Howard TA, Bahl CD. Protein Sci. 2026 Sep;35(9):e70746. doi: 10.1002/pro.70746. PubMed 42555168.
Backbone
  Vector backbone: pET29b
  Backbone size w/o insert (bp): 5679
  Vector type: Bacterial Expression
Growth in bacteria
  Bacterial resistance: Kanamycin, 50 μg/mL
  Growth temperature: 37°C
  Growth strain: DH10B
  Copy number: High Copy
Gene/Insert
  Gene/Insert name: 2RH3 (alt names: VIRC2_AGRFC; Protein virC2)
  Species: Agrobacterium tumefaciens
  Insert size (bp): 363
  Entrez Gene: virC2 (a.k.a. pTiBo145)
  Promoter: T7
  Tag / fusion protein: 10x HisTag-Smt3 (N terminal on backbone)
  Cloning method: Golden Gate
  Sequencing primers: 5′ T7-promoter; 3′ T7-Term
Resource information
  A portion of this plasmid was derived from a plasmid made by: Synthetic DNA
Terms and licenses: Academic/Nonprofit Terms; Industry Terms
Depositor comments: 5' cloning site: BsaI (destroyed), 3' cloning site: BsaI (destroyed)
How to cite: pAIP4_2RH3 was a gift from Christopher Bahl (Addgene plasmid # 234219 ; http://n2t.net/addgene:234219 ; RRID:Addgene_234219)
