[The description below was written by a language model from this plasmid's Addgene catalogue record and pLannotate feature annotations shown in this document.]
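Description:
pAIP4_2RH3 is a bacterial expression plasmid built on a pET29b backbone for heterologous production of a virC2 protein segment from Agrobacterium tumefaciens in Escherichia coli. It is propagated through a ColE1/pMB1-type origin accompanied by the rop gene and the bom mobility region inherited from pBR322, and it is selected with kanamycin through an aph(3')-Ia resistance gene. An f1 phage origin is also present. The catalogue lists the plasmid as high copy, although rop normally moderates copy number in pET-type vectors. Short tetracycline-resistance fragments in the annotation are non-functional backbone remnants.

The expression cassette is a standard T7lac arrangement: a T7 promoter followed by a lac operator, the T7 gene 10 ribosome binding site, the open reading frame and a T7 terminator, with a plasmid-borne lacI gene supplying repressor. Transcription therefore depends on a host providing T7 RNA polymerase and is relieved by IPTG. The 363 bp synthetic insert, named after what appears to be a structure identifier (2RH3), was placed by Golden Gate assembly using BsaI sites that were destroyed in the process. It sits in frame behind a backbone-encoded N-terminal polyhistidine tag (recorded as 10xHis) fused to yeast Smt3, the SUMO homologue, which commonly aids solubility and is recognised by a SUMO-specific protease for tag removal.

The automated annotation also detects a short His-tag fragment and a partial SET1 solubility-tag sequence downstream of the insert. The record does not say whether these are translated as part of the product. The associated work concerns high-throughput protein purification by protease elution, consistent with capturing the fusion on affinity resin and releasing the target by cleavage.
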