Features (pLannotate 1.2.2; 21 found; start..end, strand, type, name):
    160..207     -  terminator     T7 terminator: transcription terminator for bacteriophage T7 RNA polymerase
    215..264     -  CDS            SET1 (fragment): solubility-enhancement tag derived from T7 phage gene 10B
    274..291     -  CDS            9xHis (fragment): 9xHis affinity tag
    316..672     -  CDS            virC2 (fragment): VIRC2_AGRRH - Protein predicted: Swiss-Prot protein existence level 4. From Agrobacterium rhizogenes.
    676..972     -  CDS            SMT3: SMT3_YEAST - Experimental evidence at protein level: Swiss-Prot protein existence level 1. Not known; suppressor of MIF2 mutations. From Saccharomyces cerevisiae (strain ATCC 204508 / S288c) (Baker's yeast).
    980..999     -  CDS            7xHis (fragment): 6xHis affinity tag
   1031..1053    -  RBS            RBS: efficient ribosome binding site from bacteriophage T7 gene 10 (Olins and Rangwala, 1989)
   1068..1092    -  protein_bind   lac operator: The lac repressor binds to the lac operator to inhibit transcription in E. coli. This inhibition can be relieved by adding lactose or isopropyl-β-D-thiogalactopyranoside (IPTG). lac repressor encoded by lacI
   1093..1111    -  promoter       T7 promoter: promoter for bacteriophage T7 RNA polymerase
   1137..1416    +  CDS            TcR (fragment): tetracycline efflux protein; tet; confers resistance to tetracycline
   1424..1501    +  promoter       lacI promoter: lacI
   1502..2584    +  CDS            lacI: lac repressor; lacI; The lac repressor binds to the lac operator to inhibit transcription in E. coli. This inhibition can be relieved by adding lactose or isopropyl-β-D-thiogalactopyranoside (IPTG).
   2597..2618    +  protein_bind   CAP binding site: CAP binding activates transcription in the presence of cAMP. E. coli catabolite activator protein
   2633..2924    +  CDS            TcR (fragment): tetracycline efflux protein; tet; confers resistance to tetracycline
   2996..3376    -  CDS            YPB1_ECOLX: Protein predicted: Swiss-Prot protein existence level 4. From Escherichia coli.
   3393..3584    +  CDS            rop: Rop protein, which maintains plasmids at low copy number; rop
   3686..3825    +  misc_feature   bom: basis of mobility region from pBR322
   4011..4599    -  rep_origin     ori: high-copy-number ColE1/pMB1/pBR322/pUC origin of replication
   4721..5536    +  CDS            KanR: aminoglycoside phosphotransferase; aph(3')-Ia; confers resistance to kanamycin in bacteria or G418 (Geneticin®) in eukaryotes
   5545..5602    -  promoter       AmpR promoter (fragment): bla
   5655..123     -  rep_origin     f1 ori (across the origin) (sequence partly withheld): f1 bacteriophage origin of replication; arrow indicates direction of (+) strand synthesis
>Addgene plasmid #234219 | pAIP4_2RH3 | addgene full sequence | sequence record 464184 | Addgene NGS Result
[123 nt withheld, positions 1-123]
CCCATTCGCCAATCCGGATATAGTTCCTCCTTTCAGCAAAAAACCCCTCAAGACCCGTTTAGAGGCCCCA
AGGGGTTATGCTAGTTATTGCTCAGCGGTGGCAGCAGCCAACTCAGCTTCCTTTCGGGCTTTGTTAGCAG
CCGGATCTCAGTGGTGGTGGTGGTGGTGCTCGAGTCATTACGAACCGCTATTGGTCGCTTTTTCGCGTGC
AAAGAAGCAGGCCAGCGCCGCAGTCGCCAGTTTATGGCCGAAGGCTCTAGCCGTTTCCAGGCCCAGCGGG
TCGAAGTGGTTGCGAGCTGCCTCGATAAGGCTCACCGGAAACATACGGCTGGTCTGGACGATGATCGACT
TCTCGAACGCGGTGTGCGGAATCGGGTAGGATTTCGGTGCCGCACGAAAACTACCATCAGCCAACATGTT
CTCAAAATCACCCAGCGCACGACGCAGAATCATTTGCAAGGACTTGCTCGGGCTATACTGTAAAATCAGG
TTGTCGTAGATCTTAGAAACTTCTGGCGCGGGTGGCCTAGCTGATAGAAATACTTGTATTCCAGAGCCGC
CAATCTGTTCACGGTGGGCTTCAATGATGTCGTTGTCTTCCATGTCCAGGTCTTCCGGCGCTTGATCTGC
CTGGATGCGAATACCGTCATACAGGAAACGCAGGCTATCCATTTCCTTGCCCTGACGTTTGGCAAACGCT
TCCATCAGGCGACGCAGCGGCGTGGTCTTTTTGATCTTAAAGAAAATTTCAGAGCTGCCGTCACTAACTT
TCAGGTTAATATGGGTTTCCGGTTTCACTTCCGGCTTGACTTCCGGCTTTGCTTCTTGGTTGACTTCCGA
ATCTTGCAGGCTACCGTGGTGATGGTGATGGTGATGATGGTGATGAATCTTCGCCATCATATGTATATCT
CCTTCTTAAAGTTAAACAAAATTATTTCTAGAGGGGAATTGTTATCCGCTCACAATTCCCCTATAGTGAG
TCGTATTAATTTCGCGGGATCGAGATCGATCTCGATCCTCTACGCCGGACGCATCGTGGCCGGCATCACC
GGCGCCACAGGTGCGGTTGCTGGCGCCTATATCGCCGACATCACCGATGGGGAAGATCGGGCTCGCCACT
TCGGGCTCATGAGCGCTTGTTTCGGCGTGGGTATGGTGGCAGGCCCCGTGGCCGGGGGACTGTTGGGCGC
CATCTCCTTGCATGCACCATTCCTTGCGGCGGCGGTGCTCAACGGCCTCAACCTACTACTGGGCTGCTTC
CTAATGCAGGAGTCGCATAAGGGAGAGCGTCGAGATCCCGGACACCATCGAATGGCGCAAAACCTTTCGC
GGTATGGCATGATAGCGCCCGGAAGAGAGTCAATTCAGGGTGGTGAATGTGAAACCAGTAACGTTATACG
ATGTCGCAGAGTATGCCGGTGTCTCTTATCAGACCGTTTCCCGCGTGGTGAACCAGGCCAGCCACGTTTC
TGCGAAAACGCGGGAAAAAGTGGAAGCGGCGATGGCGGAGCTGAATTACATTCCCAACCGCGTGGCACAA
CAACTGGCGGGCAAACAGTCGTTGCTGATTGGCGTTGCCACCTCCAGTCTGGCCCTGCACGCGCCGTCGC
AAATTGTCGCGGCGATTAAATCTCGCGCCGATCAACTGGGTGCCAGCGTGGTGGTGTCGATGGTAGAACG
AAGCGGCGTCGAAGCCTGTAAAGCGGCGGTGCACAATCTTCTCGCGCAACGCGTCAGTGGGCTGATCATT
AACTATCCGCTGGATGACCAGGATGCCATTGCTGTGGAAGCTGCCTGCACTAATGTTCCGGCGTTATTTC
TTGATGTCTCTGACCAGACACCCATCAACAGTATTATTTTCTCCCATGAAGACGGTACGCGACTGGGCGT
GGAGCATCTGGTCGCATTGGGTCACCAGCAAATCGCGCTGTTAGCGGGCCCATTAAGTTCTGTCTCGGCG
CGTCTGCGTCTGGCTGGCTGGCATAAATATCTCACTCGCAATCAAATTCAGCCGATAGCGGAACGGGAAG
GCGACTGGAGTGCCATGTCCGGTTTTCAACAAACCATGCAAATGCTGAATGAGGGCATCGTTCCCACTGC
GATGCTGGTTGCCAACGATCAGATGGCGCTGGGCGCAATGCGCGCCATTACCGAGTCCGGGCTGCGCGTT
GGTGCGGACATCTCGGTAGTGGGATACGACGATACCGAAGACAGCTCATGTTATATCCCGCCGTTAACCA
CCATCAAACAGGATTTTCGCCTGCTGGGGCAAACCAGCGTGGACCGCTTGCTGCAACTCTCTCAGGGCCA
GGCGGTGAAGGGCAATCAGCTGTTGCCCGTCTCACTGGTGAAAAGAAAAACCACCCTGGCGCCCAATACG
CAAACCGCCTCTCCCCGCGCGTTGGCCGATTCATTAATGCAGCTGGCACGACAGGTTTCCCGACTGGAAA
GCGGGCAGTGAGCGCAACGCAATTAATGTAAGTTAGCTCACTCATTAGGCACCGGGATCTCGACCGATGC
CCTTGAGAGCCTTCAACCCAGTCAGCTCCTTCCGGTGGGCGCGGGGCATGACTATCGTCGCCGCACTTAT
GACTGTCTTCTTTATCATGCAACTCGTAGGACAGGTGCCGGCAGCGCTCTGGGTCATTTTCGGCGAGGAC
CGCTTTCGCTGGAGCGCGACGATGATCGGCCTGTCGCTTGCGGTATTCGGAATCTTGCACGCCCTCGCTC
AAGCCTTCGTCACTGGTCCCGCCACCAAACGTTTCGGCGAGAAGCAGGCCATTATCGCCGGCATGGCGGC
CCCACGGGTGCGCATGATCGTGCTCCTGTCGTTGAGGACCCGGCTAGGCTGGCGGGGTTGCCTTACTGGT
TAGCAGAATGAATCACCGATACGCGAGCGAACGTGAAGCGACTGCTGCTGCAAAACGTCTGCGACCTGAG
CAACAACATGAATGGTCTTCGGTTTCCGTGTTTCGTAAAGTCTGGAAACGCGGAAGTCAGCGCCCTGCAC
CATTATGTTCCGGATCTGCATCGCAGGATGCTGCTGGCTACCCTGTGGAACACCTACATCTGTATTAACG
AAGCGCTGGCATTGACCCTGAGTGATTTTTCTCTGGTCCCGCCGCATCCATACCGCCAGTTGTTTACCCT
CACAACGTTCCAGTAACCGGGCATGTTCATCATCAGTAACCCGTATCGTGAGCATCCTCTCTCGTTTCAT
CGGTATCATTACCCCCATGAACAGAAATCCCCCTTACACGGAGGCATCAGTGACCAAACAGGAAAAAACC
GCCCTTAACATGGCCCGCTTTATCAGAAGCCAGACATTAACGCTTCTGGAGAAACTCAACGAGCTGGACG
CGGATGAACAGGCAGACATCTGTGAATCGCTTCACGACCACGCTGATGAGCTTTACCGCAGCTGCCTCGC
GCGTTTCGGTGATGACGGTGAAAACCTCTGACACATGCAGCTCCCGGAGACGGTCACAGCTTGTCTGTAA
GCGGATGCCGGGAGCAGACAAGCCCGTCAGGGCGCGTCAGCGGGTGTTGGCGGGTGTCGGGGCGCAGCCA
TGACCCAGTCACGTAGCGATAGCGGAGTGTATACTGGCTTAACTATGCGGCATCAGAGCAGATTGTACTG
AGAGTGCACCATTGCGGTGTGAAATACCGCACAGATGCGTAAGGAGAAAATACCGCATCAGGCGCTCTTC
CGCTTCCTCGCTCACTGACTCGCTGCGCTCGGTCGTTCGGCTGCGGCGAGCGGTATCAGCTCACTCAAAG
GCGGTAATACGGTTATCCACAGAATCAGGGGATAACGCAGGAAAGAACATGTGAGCAAAAGGCCAGCAAA
AGGCCAGGAACCGTAAAAAGGCCGCGTTGCTGGCGTTTTTCCATAGGCTCCGCCCCCCTGACGAGCATCA
CAAAAATCGACGCTCAAGTCAGAGGTGGCGAAACCCGACAGGACTATAAAGATACCAGGCGTTTCCCCCT
GGAAGCTCCCTCGTGCGCTCTCCTGTTCCGACCCTGCCGCTTACCGGATACCTGTCCGCCTTTCTCCCTT
CGGGAAGCGTGGCGCTTTCTCATAGCTCACGCTGTAGGTATCTCAGTTCGGTGTAGGTCGTTCGCTCCAA
GCTGGGCTGTGTGCACGAACCCCCCGTTCAGCCCGACCGCTGCGCCTTATCCGGTAACTATCGTCTTGAG
TCCAACCCGGTAAGACACGACTTATCGCCACTGGCAGCAGCCACTGGTAACAGGATTAGCAGAGCGAGGT
ATGTAGGCGGTGCTACAGAGTTCTTGAAGTGGTGGCCTAACTACGGCTACACTAGAAGGACAGTATTTGG
TATCTGCGCTCTGCTGAAGCCAGTTACCTTCGGAAAAAGAGTTGGTAGCTCTTGATCCGGCAAACAAACC
ACCGCTGGTAGCGGTGGTTTTTTTGTTTGCAAGCAGCAGATTACGCGCAGAAAAAAAGGATCTCAAGAAG
ATCCTTTGATCTTTTCTACGGGGTCTGACGCTCAGTGGAACGAAAACTCACGTTAAGGGATTTTGGTCAT
GAACAATAAAACTGTCTGCTTACATAAACAGTAATACAAGGGGTGTTATGAGCCATATTCAACGGGAAAC
GTCTTGCTCTAGGCCGCGATTAAATTCCAACATGGATGCTGATTTATATGGGTATAAATGGGCTCGCGAT
AATGTCGGGCAATCAGGTGCGACAATCTATCGATTGTATGGGAAGCCCGATGCGCCAGAGTTGTTTCTGA
AACATGGCAAAGGTAGCGTTGCCAATGATGTTACAGATGAGATGGTCAGACTAAACTGGCTGACGGAATT
TATGCCTCTTCCGACCATCAAGCATTTTATCCGTACTCCTGATGATGCATGGTTACTCACCACTGCGATC
CCCGGGAAAACAGCATTCCAGGTATTAGAAGAATATCCTGATTCAGGTGAAAATATTGTTGATGCGCTGG
CAGTGTTCCTGCGCCGGTTGCATTCGATTCCTGTTTGTAATTGTCCTTTTAACAGCGATCGCGTATTTCG
TCTCGCTCAGGCGCAATCACGAATGAATAACGGTTTGGTTGATGCGAGTGATTTTGATGACGAGCGTAAT
GGCTGGCCTGTTGAACAAGTCTGGAAAGAAATGCATAAACTTTTGCCATTCTCACCGGATTCAGTCGTCA
CTCATGGTGATTTCTCACTTGATAACCTTATTTTTGACGAGGGGAAATTAATAGGTTGTATTGATGTTGG
ACGAGTCGGAATCGCAGACCGATACCAGGATCTTGCCATCCTATGGAACTGCCTCGGTGAGTTTTCTCCT
TCATTACAGAAACGGCTTTTTCAAAAATATGGTATTGATAATCCTGATATGAATAAATTGCAGTTTCATT
TGATGCTCGATGAGTTTTTCTAAGAATTAATTCATGAGCGGATACATATTTGAATGTATTTAGAAAAATA
AACAAATAGGGGTTCCGCGCACATTTCCCCGAAAAGTGCCACCTAAATTGTAAGCGTTAATATTTTGTTA
AAATTCGCGTTAAATTTTTGTTAAATCAGCTCATTTTTTAACCAATAGGCCGAAATCGGCAAAATCCCTT
ATAAATCAAAAGAATAGACCGAGATAGGGT
[37 nt withheld, positions 5754-5790]
AAAGAACGTGGACTCCAACGTCAAAGG
[49 nt withheld, positions 5818-5866]
T
[91 nt withheld, positions 5868-5958]
GA
